>Addgene plasmid #52659 | pMitoTimer | addgene full sequence | sequence record 430007 | Addgene NGS Result
TTGTTAACTTGTTTATTGCAGCTTATAATGGTTACAAATAAAGCAATAGCATCACAAATTTCACAAATAA
AGCATTTTTTTCACTGCATTCTAGTTGTGGTTTGTCCAAACTCATCAATGTATCTTAAGGCGTAAATTGT
AAGCGTTAATATTTTGTTAAAATTCGCGTTAAATTTTTGTTAAATCAGCTCATTTTTTAACCAATAGGCC
GAAATCGGCAAAATCCCTTATAAATCAAAAGAATAGACCGAGATAGGGT
[37 nt withheld, positions 260-296]
AAAGAACGTGGACTCCAACGTCAAAGG
[49 nt withheld, positions 324-372]
T
[91 nt withheld, positions 374-464]
G
[124 nt withheld, positions 466-589]
CAGGTGGCACTTTTCGGGGAAATGTGCGCGGAACCCCTATTTGTTTATTTTTCTAAATACATTCAAATAT
GTATCCGCTCATGAGACAATAACCCTGATAAATGCTTCAATAATATTGAAAAAGGAAGAGTCCTGAGGCG
GAAAGAACCAGCTGTGGAATGTGTGTCAGTTAGGGTGTGGAAAGTCCCCAGGCTCCCCAGCAGGCAGAAG
TATGCAAAGCATGCATCTCAATTAGTCAGCAACCAGGTGTGGAAAGTCCCCAGGCTCCCCAGCAGGCAGA
AGTATGCAAAGCATGCATCTCAATTAGTCAGCAACCATAGTCCCGCCCCTAACTCCGCCCATCCCGCCCC
TAACTCCGCCCAGTTCCGCCCATTCTCCGCCCCATGGCTGACTAATTTTTTTTATTTATGCAGAGGCCGA
GGCCGCCTCGGCCTCTGAGCTATTCCAGAAGTAGTGAGGAGGCTTTTTTGGAGGCCTAGGCTTTTGCAAA
GATCGATCAAGAGACAGGATGAGGATCGTTTCGCATGATTGAACAAGATGGATTGCACGCAGGTTCTCCG
GCCGCTTGGGTGGAGAGGCTATTCGGCTATGACTGGGCACAACAGACAATCGGCTGCTCTGATGCCGCCG
TGTTCCGGCTGTCAGCGCAGGGGCGCCCGGTTCTTTTTGTCAAGACCGACCTGTCCGGTGCCCTGAATGA
ACTGCAAGACGAGGCAGCGCGGCTATCGTGGCTGGCCACGACGGGCGTTCCTTGCGCAGCTGTGCTCGAC
GTTGTCACTGAAGCGGGAAGGGACTGGCTGCTATTGGGCGAAGTGCCGGGGCAGGATCTCCTGTCATCTC
ACCTTGCTCCTGCCGAGAAAGTATCCATCATGGCTGATGCAATGCGGCGGCTGCATACGCTTGATCCGGC
TACCTGCCCATTCGACCACCAAGCGAAACATCGCATCGAGCGAGCACGTACTCGGATGGAAGCCGGTCTT
GTCGATCAGGATGATCTGGACGAAGAGCATCAGGGGCTCGCGCCAGCCGAACTGTTCGCCAGGCTCAAGG
CGAGCATGCCCGACGGCGAGGATCTCGTCGTGACCCATGGCGATGCCTGCTTGCCGAATATCATGGTGGA
AAATGGCCGCTTTTCTGGATTCATCGACTGTGGCCGGCTGGGTGTGGCGGACCGCTATCAGGACATAGCG
TTGGCTACCCGTGATATTGCTGAAGAGCTTGGCGGCGAATGGGCTGACCGCTTCCTCGTGCTTTACGGTA
TCGCCGCTCCCGATTCGCAGCGCATCGCCTTCTATCGCCTTCTTGACGAGTTCTTCTGAGCGGGACTCTG
GGGTTCGAAATGACCGACCAAGCGACGCCCAACCTGCCATCACGAGATTTCGATTCCACCGCCGCCTTCT
ATGAAAGGTTGGGCTTCGGAATCGTTTTCCGGGACGCCGGCTGGATGATCCTCCAGCGCGGGGATCTCAT
GCTGGAGTTCTTCGCCCACCCTAGGGGGAGGCTAACTGAAACACGGAAGGAGACAATACCGGAAGGAACC
CGCGCTATGACGGCAATAAAAAGACAGAATAAAACGCACGGTGTTGGGTCGTTTGTTCATAAACGCGGGG
TTCGGTCCCAGGGCTGGCACTCTGTCGATACCCCACCGAGACCCCATTGGGGCCAATACGCCCGCGTTTC
TTCCTTTTCCCCACCCCACCCCCCAAGTTCGGGTGAAGGCCCAGGGCTCGCAGCCAACGTCGGGGCGGCA
GGCCCTGCCATAGCCTCAGGTTACTCATATATACTTTAGATTGATTTAAAACTTCATTTTTAATTTAAAA
GGATCTAGGTGAAGATCCTTTTTGATAATCTCATGACCAAAATCCCTTAACGTGAGTTTTCGTTCCACTG
AGCGTCAGACCCCGTAGAAAAGATCAAAGGATCTTCTTGAGATCCTTTTTTTCTGCGCGTAATCTGCTGC
TTGCAAACAAAAAAACCACCGCTACCAGCGGTGGTTTGTTTGCCGGATCAAGAGCTACCAACTCTTTTTC
CGAAGGTAACTGGCTTCAGCAGAGCGCAGATACCAAATACTGTTCTTCTAGTGTAGCCGTAGTTAGGCCA
CCACTTCAAGAACTCTGTAGCACCGCCTACATACCTCGCTCTGCTAATCCTGTTACCAGTGGCTGCTGCC
AGTGGCGATAAGTCGTGTCTTACCGGGTTGGACTCAAGACGATAGTTACCGGATAAGGCGCAGCGGTCGG
GCTGAACGGGGGGTTCGTGCACACAGCCCAGCTTGGAGCGAACGACCTACACCGAACTGAGATACCTACA
GCGTGAGCTATGAGAAAGCGCCACGCTTCCCGAAGGGAGAAAGGCGGACAGGTATCCGGTAAGCGGCAGG
GTCGGAACAGGAGAGCGCACGAGGGAGCTTCCAGGGGGAAACGCCTGGTATCTTTATAGTCCTGTCGGGT
TTCGCCACCTCTGACTTGAGCGTCGATTTTTGTGATGCTCGTCAGGGGGGCGGAGCCTATGGAAAAACGC
CAGCAACGCGGCCTTTTTACGGTTCCTGGCCTTTTGCTGGCCTTTTGCTCACATGTTCTTTCCTGCGTTA
TCCCCTGATTCTGTGGATAACCGTATTACCGCCATGCATTAGTTATTAATAGTAATCAATTACGGGGTCA
TTAGTTCATAGCCCATATATGGAGTTCCGCGTTACATAACTTACGGTAAATGGCCCGCCTGGCTGACCGC
CCAACGACCCCCGCCCATTGACGTCAATAATGACGTATGTTCCCATAGTAACGCCAATAGGGACTTTCCA
TTGACGTCAATGGGTGGAGTATTTACGGTAAACTGCCCACTTGGCAGTACATCAAGTGTATCATATGCCA
AGTACGCCCCCTATTGACGTCAATGACGGTAAATGGCCCGCCTGGCATTATGCCCAGTACATGACCTTAT
GGGACTTTCCTACTTGGCAGTACATCTACGTATTAGTCATCGCTATTACCATGGTGATGCGGTTTTGGCA
GTACATCAATGGGCGTGGATAGCGGTTTGACTCACGGGGATTTCCAAGTCTCCACCCCATTGACGTCAAT
GGGAGTTTGTTTTGGCACCAAAATCAACGGGACTTTCCAAAATGTCGTAACAACTCCGCCCCATTGACGC
AAATGGGCGGTAGGCGTGTACGGTGGGAGGTCTATATAAGCAGAGCTGGTTTAGTGAACCGTCAGATCCG
CTAGCATGTCCGTCCTGACGCCGCTGCTGCTGCGGGGCTTGACAGGCTCGGCCCGGCGGCTCCCAGTGCC
GCGCGCCAAGATCCATTCGTTGGGGGATCCACCGGTCGCCACCATGGTGCGCTCCTCCAAGAACGTCATC
AAGGAGTTCATGCGCTTCAAGGTGCGCATGGAGGGCACCGTGAACGGCCACGAGTTCGAGATCGAGGGCG
AGGGCGAGGGCCGCCCCTACGAGGGCCACAACACCGTGAAGCTGAAGGTGACCAAGGGCGGCCCCCTGCC
CTTCGCCTGGGACATCCTGTCCCCCCAGTTCCAGTACGGCTCCAAGGTGTACGTGAAGCACCCCGCCGAC
ATCCCCGACTACAAGAAGCTGTCCTTCCCCGAGGGCTTCAAGTGGGAGCGCGTGATGAACTTCGAGGACG
GCGGCGTGGCGACCGTGACCCAGGACTCCTCCCTGCAGGACGGCTGCTTCATCTACAAGGTGAAGTTCAT
CGGCGTGAACTTCCCCTCCGACGGCCCCGTGATGCAGAAGAAGACCATGGGCTGGGAGGCCTCCACCGAG
CGCCTGTACCCCCGCGACGGCGTGCTGAAGGGCGAGATCCACAAGGCCCTGAAGCTGAAGGACGGCGGCC
ACTACCTGGTGGAGTTCAAGTCCATCTACATGGCCAAGAAGCCCGTGCAGCTGCCCGGCTACTACTACGT
GGACACCAAGCTGGACATCACCTCCCACAACGAGGACTACACCATCGTGGAGCAGTACGAGCGCACCGAG
GGCCGCCACCACCTGTTCCTGTAGCGGCCGCGACTCTAGATCATAATCAGCCATACCACATTTGTAGAGG
TTTTACTTGCTTTAAAAAACCTCCCACACCTCCCCCTGAACCTGAAACATAAAATGAATGCAATTGTTG
Features (pLannotate 1.2.2; 14 found; start..end, strand, type, name):
      6..127     +  polyA_signal   SV40 poly(A) signal: SV40 polyadenylation signal
    161..589     -  rep_origin     f1 ori (sequence partly withheld): f1 bacteriophage origin of replication; arrow indicates direction of (+) strand synthesis
    616..720     +  promoter       AmpR promoter: bla
    722..1079    +  promoter       SV40 promoter: SV40 enhancer and early promoter
   1114..1908    +  CDS            NeoR/KanR: aminoglycoside phosphotransferase from Tn5; aph(3')-II (or nptII); confers resistance to neomycin, kanamycin, and G418 (Geneticin®)
   1929..2081    +  CDS            ble (fragment): BLE_KLEPN - Experimental evidence at protein level: Swiss-Prot protein existence level 1. Binding protein with a strong affinity to the bleomycin family of antibiotics. Binds to CL990; an antimitotic-antibiotic compound. From Klebsiella pneumoniae.
   2140..2187    +  polyA_signal   HSV TK poly(A) signal: herpes simplex virus thymidine kinase polyadenylation signal (Cole and Stacy, 1985)
   2278..2294    -  polyA_signal   bGH poly(A) signal (fragment): bovine growth hormone polyadenylation signal
   2516..3104    +  rep_origin     ori: high-copy-number ColE1/pMB1/pBR322/pUC origin of replication
   3279..3582    +  enhancer       CMV enhancer: human cytomegalovirus immediate early enhancer
   3583..3786    +  promoter       CMV promoter: human cytomegalovirus (CMV) immediate early promoter
   3815..3889    +  CDS            COX8 presequence: mitochondrial presequence of human cytochrome c oxidase subunit VIII (Rizutto et al., 1989)
   3923..4603    +  CDS            Timer: green-to-red fluorescent timer derivative of DsRed (Terskikh et al., 2000) mammalian codon-optimized
   4618..4701    +  CDS            large T antigen (fragment): large T antigen from SV40 (simian virus 40)
