[The description below was written by a language model from this plasmid's Addgene catalogue record and pLannotate feature annotations shown in this document.]
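Description:
pMitoTimer is a mammalian expression plasmid that encodes a mitochondrially targeted fluorescent timer protein. It was built on the Clontech pDsRed2-Mito backbone by replacing the DsRed2 coding region with the BamHI–NotI fragment of pTimer-1. In bacteria it replicates from a high-copy ColE1/pUC-type origin and is selected with kanamycin. An f1 origin is also present. Selection in both hosts depends on a single Tn5 aminoglycoside phosphotransferase gene (NeoR/KanR). A bacterial bla-type promoter and the SV40 enhancer/early promoter sit in tandem upstream of this gene, and an HSV TK polyadenylation signal follows it, so the same marker gives G418 resistance in transfected mammalian cells. The short ble, bGH poly(A) and SV40 large T antigen matches in the annotation are fragments and are unlikely to be functional elements. The catalogue lists a total size of 4,658 bp, whereas the sequenced record is 4,718 nt.

The payload is driven by the human CMV immediate-early enhancer and promoter and terminated by the SV40 poly(A) signal. It consists of the mitochondrial presequence of human cytochrome c oxidase subunit VIII fused to the N-terminus of DsRed1-E5 (Timer). Timer is a 681 bp, mammalian codon-optimized Discosoma DsRed mutant whose fluorescence shifts from green to red as the protein matures. The presequence directs the fusion into mitochondria, so the fluorescence marks the organelle network, and the green-to-red ratio gives a readout of the state of the mitochondrial pool. According to the record, the construct is used as a reporter of mitochondrial content, structure, oxidative stress and damage, both in vitro and in vivo.
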