Addgene plasmid #52659: pMitoTimer
Purpose: Expresses mitochondrial targeted DsRed1-E5 as reporter for mitochondrial content, structure, oxidative stress and damage in vitro and in vivo
Depositing lab: Zhen Yan. Publication: A novel MitoTimer reporter gene for mitochondrial content, structure, stress and damage in vivo. Laker RC, Xu P, Ryall KA, Sujkowski A, Kenwood BM, Chain KH, Zhang M, Royal MA, Hoehn KL, Dirscoll M, Adler PN, Wessells RJ, Saucerman JJ, Yan Z. J Biol Chem. 2014 Apr 25;289(17):12005-12015. doi: 10.1074/jbc.M113.530527 PubMed 24644293.
Backbone
  Vector backbone: pDsRed2-Mito
  Backbone manufacturer: Clontech
  Backbone size w/o insert (bp): 3959
  Total vector size (bp): 4658
  Modifications to backbone: We constructed pMitoTimer by inserting the BamHI-NotI fragments of pTimer-1 (Clontech) into pDsRed2-Mito (Clontech) vector digested with BamHI and NotI using T4 ligase (New England Biolabs) following DNA isolation by using the Qiaex II gel extraction kit (Qiagen). The mitochondrial targeting sequence of the human cytochrome c oxidase subunit VIII (Cox8) gene from pDsRed2-Mito was then fused to the mutant DsRed1-E5 on the N-terminus.
  Vector type: DsRed
  Selectable markers: Neomycin (select with G418)
Growth in bacteria
  Bacterial resistance: Kanamycin, 50 μg/mL
  Growth temperature: 37°C
  Growth strain: DH5alpha
  Copy number: High Copy
Gene/Insert
  Gene/Insert name: DsRed1-E5 (alt name: Timer)
  Species: Discosoma
  Insert size (bp): 681
  Promoter: CMV
  Tag / fusion protein: human cytochrome c oxidase subunit VIII mitochondrial targeting sequence (N terminal on insert)
  Cloning method: Restriction Enzyme; 5′ cloning site BamHI (not destroyed); 3′ cloning site NotI (not destroyed)
  Sequencing primers: 5′ CMV-F; 3′ SV40pA-R (5'-GAAATTTGTGATGCTATTGC-3')
Resource information
  A portion of this plasmid was derived from a plasmid made by: Clontech
Terms and licenses: Academic/Nonprofit Terms; Industry Terms: Not Available to Industry
How to cite: pMitoTimer was a gift from Zhen Yan (Addgene plasmid # 52659 ; http://n2t.net/addgene:52659 ; RRID:Addgene_52659)
