>Addgene plasmid #52659 | pMitoTimer | addgene partial sequence | sequence record 83054 | CMV-F 5'-CGCAAATGGGCGGTAGGCGTG-3'
CTATATAAGCAGAGCTGGTTTAGTGAACCGTCAGATCCGCTAGCATGTCCGTCCTGACGCCGCTGCTGCT
GCGGGGCTTGACAGGCTCGGCCCGGCGGCTCCCAGTGCCGCGCGCCAAGATCCATTCGTTGGGGGATCCA
CCGGTCGCCACCATGGTGCGCTCCTCCAAGAACGTCATCAAGGAGTTCATGCGCTTCAAGGTGCGCATGG
AGGGCACCGTGAACGGCCACGAGTTCGAGATCGAGGGCGAGGGCGAGGGCCGCCCCTACGAGGGCCACAA
CACCGTGAAGCTGAAGGTGACCAAGGGCGGCCCCCTGCCCTTCGCCTGGGACATCCTGTCCCCCCAGTTC
CAGTACGGCTCCAAGGTGTACGTGAAGCACCCCGCCGACATCCCCGACTACAAGAAGCTGTCCTTCCCCG
AGGGCTTCAAGTGGGAGCGCGTGATGAACTTCGAGGACGGCGGCGTGGCGACCGTGACCCAGGACTCCTC
CCTGCAGGACGGCTGCTTCATCTACAAGGTGAAGTTCATCGGCGTGAACTTCCCCTCCGACGGCCCCGTG
ATGCAGAAGAAGACCATGGGCTGGGAGGCCTCCACCGAGCGCCTGTACCCCCGCGACGGCGTGCTGAAGG
GCGAGATCCACAAGGCCCTGAAGCTGAAGGACGGCGGCCACTACCTGGTGGAGTTCAAGTCCATCTACAT
GGCCAAGAAGCCCGTGCAGCTGCCCGGCTACTACTACGTGGACACCAAGCTGGACATCACCTCCCACAAC
GAGGACTACACCATCGTGGAGCAGTACGAGCGCACCGAGGGCCGCCACCACCTGTTCCTGTAGCGGCCGC
GACTCTAGATCATAATCAGCCATACCACATTTGTAGAGGTTTTACTTGCTTTAAAAAACCTCCCACACCT
CCCCCTGAACCTGAAACATAAAATGAATGCAATTGTTGTTGTTAACTTGTTTATTGCAGCTTATAATGGT
TACAAATAAAGCAATAGCATCACAAATTTCACAAATAAAGCATTTTTTTCACTG
